Addgene plasmid #14955: pCMV5 Flag-Smad1 (4SP/AP+AAVA)
Depositing lab: Joan Massague. Depositing organization: Memorial Sloan-Kettering Cancer Center. Publication: The TGF-beta family mediator Smad1 is phosphorylated directly and activated functionally by the BMP receptor kinase. Kretzschmar M, Liu F, Hata A, Doody J, Massague J. Genes Dev. 1997 Apr 15. 11(8):984-95. 10.1101/gad.11.8.984 PubMed 9136927.
Backbone
  Vector backbone: pCMV5
  Backbone size w/o insert (bp): 4700
  Vector type: Mammalian Expression
Growth in bacteria
  Bacterial resistance: Ampicillin, 100 μg/mL
  Growth temperature: 37°C
  Growth strain: DH5alpha
  Copy number: High Copy
Gene/Insert
  Gene/Insert name: Smad1 (4SP/AP+AAVA) (alt name: Smad1)
  Species: H. sapiens (human)
  Insert size (bp): 1400
  Mutation: Four Serine to Alanine mutations in the linker region; three Serine to Alanine mutations in the C-terminal sequence SSVS
  Entrez Gene: SMAD1 (a.k.a. BSP-1, BSP1, JV4-1, JV41, MADH1, MADR1)
  Tag / fusion protein: Flag (N terminal on insert)
  Cloning method: Restriction Enzyme; 5′ cloning site HindIII (not destroyed); 3′ cloning site BamHI (not destroyed)
  Sequencing primers: 5′ CMV Forward
Terms and licenses: Academic/Nonprofit Terms; Industry Terms: Not Available to Industry
Depositor comments: See author's map for more information.
How to cite: pCMV5 Flag-Smad1 (4SP/AP+AAVA) was a gift from Joan Massague (Addgene plasmid # 14955 ; http://n2t.net/addgene:14955 ; RRID:Addgene_14955)
