[The description below was written by a language model from this plasmid's Addgene catalogue record.]
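Description:
pCMV5 Flag-Smad1 (4SP/AP+AAVA) is a mammalian expression plasmid built on the pCMV5 backbone (about 4.7 kb without insert). It carries a roughly 1.4 kb human SMAD1 cDNA cloned between HindIII and BamHI sites, both of which remain intact. It is maintained in E. coli as a high-copy plasmid under ampicillin selection. No feature table is supplied, so the origin of replication, polyadenylation signal and other backbone elements are not itemised. The backbone name and the CMV forward sequencing primer indicate that the insert lies downstream of a cytomegalovirus promoter, which gives strong constitutive transcription in transfected mammalian cells. No mammalian selection marker is recorded.

The encoded protein is Smad1 with an N-terminal Flag epitope, which allows detection and immunoprecipitation with anti-Flag antibodies and distinguishes it from endogenous Smad1. It combines two sets of phosphorylation-site mutations. Four serines in the linker region are changed to alanine (the "4SP/AP" designation, referring to Ser-Pro motifs converted to Ala-Pro). The three serines of the C-terminal SSVS motif are also replaced with alanine, giving AAVA. The associated publication concerns direct phosphorylation and functional activation of Smad1 by the BMP receptor kinase, and the C-terminal motif is generally understood to be the receptor-targeted site. Linker Ser-Pro sites are typical targets of proline-directed kinases such as MAPKs. The construct should therefore yield a Smad1 that cannot be phosphorylated at either region. That makes it useful as a phosphorylation-deficient control or comparison mutant in studies of BMP/TGF-beta family signalling, alongside wild-type and single-region mutants. The depositor refers users to the author's map for further detail.
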