>Addgene plasmid #14955 | pCMV5 Flag-Smad1 (4SP/AP+AAVA) | addgene partial sequence | sequence record 21519 | hGH-PA-R 5'-CCAGCTTGGTTCCCAATAGA-3'
CCCCTTGCTCCATACCACCCCCCTCCACCCCATAATATTATAGAAGGACACCTAGTCAGACAAAATGATG
CAACTTAATTTTATTAGGACAAGGCTGGTGGGCACTGGAGTGGCAACTTCCAGGGCCAGGAGAGGCACTG
GGGAGGGGTCACAGGGATGCCACCCGGGATCCTCTAGATTAAGTACAGCTGCATTAGGATTATGAGGTGA
ACCCATTTGAGTAAGAACTTTATCCAGCCACTGGAGGGGGCCGTGCAGATGTATCTCAATCCAGCAGGGG
GTGCTAGTAACATCCTGGCGGTGGTATTCTGCTCCCCAGCCCTTCACAAAGCTCATACGTATAGTACACA
TTTTTGTAAGCTCATAGACTGTCTCAAATCCATGGTTCACAGACTGTGCCAATAACTGAGCAAATTCTTG
GTTGTTAAAAATTTTCAGACTACACCCACTAGGGATCTTGCAAACAGTAGTAGGATGAAATCCATGATGG
TAGTTGCAGTTCCGACTTTGTACAAAGATGCTACTGTCACTAAGGCATTCGGCATACACCTCCCCTCCAA
CATAATAAAGATGAACTCCTTTTCCAATATGCCGCCTGGTGTTTTCAATAGTGGAATTCCGGTTAACATT
GGAGAGCAGCCCAAGGCAGAAACGGTTCTTATTGTTGGAAGGATCAGTGAAACCATCCACCAACACACTT
GTGGAGGAGGCATGGAACGCTTCACCCACACGATTGTTGAGCTCATAGTAGACAATAGAGCACCAGTGTT
TTGGTTC
